Addgene plasmid #140004: pCMV-T7-ABEmax(7.10)-xCas9(3.7)-P2A-EGFP (RTW4644)
Purpose: CMV and T7 promoter expression plasmid for human codon optimized ABEmax(7.10) A-to-G base editor with xCas9(3.7)(D10A/A262T/R324L/S409I/E480K/E543D/M694I/E1219V) and P2A-EGFP
Depositing lab: Benjamin Kleinstiver. Publication: Unconstrained genome targeting with near-PAMless engineered CRISPR-Cas9 variants. Walton RT, Christie KA, Whittaker MN, Kleinstiver BP. Science. 2020 Apr 17;368(6488):290-296. doi: 10.1126/science.aba8853. Epub 2020 Mar 26. PubMed 32217751.
Backbone
  Vector backbone: pCMV_ABEmax_P2A_GFP
  Backbone manufacturer: David Liu (Addgene Plasmid 112101)
  Vector type: Mammalian Expression, CRISPR ; in vitro transcription; T7 promoter
Growth in bacteria
  Bacterial resistance: Ampicillin, 100 μg/mL
  Growth temperature: 37°C
  Growth strain: DH5alpha
  Copy number: High Copy
Gene/Insert
  Gene/Insert name: human codon optimized ABEmax(7.10) xCas9(3.7) with P2A-EGFP (alt name: RTW4644)
  Species: Synthetic
  Mutation: nSpCas9=D10A; xCas9(3.7)=A262T/R324L/S409I/E480K/E543D/M694I/E1219V
  Promoter: CMV and T7
  Tag / fusion protein: P2A-EGFP (C terminal on insert)
  Cloning method: Gibson Cloning
  Sequencing primers: 5′ oBK6928-CCAAGTCTCCACCCCATTGACG; 3′ oBK219-GGGAGTGGCACCTTCCAGGGTC
Terms and licenses: Academic/Nonprofit Terms; Industry Terms: Not Available to Industry
How to cite: pCMV-T7-ABEmax(7.10)-xCas9(3.7)-P2A-EGFP (RTW4644) was a gift from Benjamin Kleinstiver (Addgene plasmid # 140004 ; http://n2t.net/addgene:140004 ; RRID:Addgene_140004)
