[The description below was written by a language model from this plasmid's Addgene catalogue record and pLannotate feature annotations shown in this document.]
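Description:
pCMV-T7-ABEmax(7.10)-xCas9(3.7)-P2A-EGFP (RTW4644) is a 9.6 kb mammalian expression and in vitro transcription plasmid encoding an adenine (A-to-G) base editor, built by Gibson cloning into the pCMV_ABEmax_P2A_GFP backbone. It is propagated in E. coli from a high-copy ColE1/pUC-type origin and selected with ampicillin through the β-lactamase (AmpR) gene and its own promoter. Small remnants of a lac promoter/operator region, a lacI fragment, a bom fragment and short SV40 promoter and MCS fragments are also annotated in the backbone and appear to be leftover vector sequence rather than functional parts of the payload.

The expression cassette is driven by the human CMV immediate-early enhancer and promoter for transcription in mammalian cells. A T7 promoter placed just downstream allows the same open reading frame to be transcribed in vitro as mRNA. The human codon-optimized coding sequence begins with two tandem copies of E. coli TadA-derived deaminase, the arrangement characteristic of ABEmax(7.10). These are fused to a Streptococcus pyogenes Cas9 variant. The automated annotation labels this region as a dCas9 fragment, but the catalogue record specifies a D10A nickase carrying the xCas9(3.7) substitutions A262T, R324L, S409I, E480K, E543D, M694I and E1219V, an evolved variant with altered PAM compatibility. A C-terminal P2A self-cleaving peptide links the editor to EGFP, so that transfected, editor-expressing cells can be identified or sorted by green fluorescence without the reporter remaining fused to the editor. A bGH polyadenylation signal terminates the transcript. No guide RNA cassette is annotated, so the guide must be supplied separately. The plasmid was deposited with a study of engineered Cas9 variants with relaxed PAM requirements.
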