Features (pLannotate 1.2.2; 18 found; start..end, strand, type, name):
    750..854     -  promoter       AmpR promoter: bla
    925..969     -  misc_feature   bom (fragment): basis of mobility region from pBR322
   1124..1503    +  enhancer       CMV enhancer: human cytomegalovirus immediate early enhancer
   1504..1707    +  promoter       CMV promoter: human cytomegalovirus (CMV) immediate early promoter
   1749..1767    +  promoter       T7 promoter: promoter for bacteriophage T7 RNA polymerase
   1838..2314    +  CDS            tadA: TADA_ECOLI - Also known as yfhC. Experimental evidence at protein level: Swiss-Prot protein existence level 1. Catalyzes the deamination of adenosine to inosine at the wobble position 34 of tRNA(Arg2). Essential for cell viability. From Escherichia coli (strain K12).
   2435..2926    +  CDS            tadA: TADA_ECOLI - Also known as yfhC. Experimental evidence at protein level: Swiss-Prot protein existence level 1. Catalyzes the deamination of adenosine to inosine at the wobble position 34 of tRNA(Arg2). Essential for cell viability. From Escherichia coli (strain K12).
   3026..7127    +  CDS            dCas9 (fragment): catalytically dead mutant of the Cas9 endonuclease from the Streptococcus pyogenes Type II CRISPR/Cas system RNA-guided DNA-binding protein that lacks endonuclease activity due to the D10A mutation in the RuvC catalytic domain and the N863A mutation in the HNH catalytic domain
   7256..7972    +  CDS            EGFP: EGFP is a basic (constitutively fluorescent) green fluorescent protein published in 1996, derived from Aequorea victoria. It is reported to be a rapidly-maturing weak dimer with moderate acid sensitivity.
   8060..8284    +  polyA_signal   bGH poly(A) signal: bovine growth hormone polyadenylation signal
   8288..8309    +  promoter       SV40 promoter (fragment): SV40 enhancer and early promoter
   8314..8330    +  misc_feature   MCS (fragment): pBluescript multiple cloning site
   8379..8395    -  protein_bind   lac operator: The lac repressor binds to the lac operator to inhibit transcription in E. coli. This inhibition can be relieved by adding lactose or isopropyl-β-D-thiogalactopyranoside (IPTG). lac repressor encoded by lacI
   8403..8433    -  promoter       lac promoter: promoter for the E. coli lac operon
   8448..8469    -  protein_bind   CAP binding site: CAP binding activates transcription in the presence of cAMP. E. coli catabolite activator protein
   8482..8574    -  CDS            lacI (fragment): lac repressor; lacI; The lac repressor binds to the lac operator to inhibit transcription in E. coli. This inhibition can be relieved by adding lactose or isopropyl-β-D-thiogalactopyranoside (IPTG).
   8757..9345    -  rep_origin     ori: high-copy-number ColE1/pMB1/pBR322/pUC origin of replication
   9516..749     -  CDS            AmpR (across the origin): β-lactamase; bla; confers resistance to ampicillin, carbenicillin, and related antibiotics
>Addgene plasmid #140004 | pCMV-T7-ABEmax(7.10)-xCas9(3.7)-P2A-EGFP (RTW4644) | addgene full sequence | sequence record 275398 | Addgene NGS Result
TCTGGCCCCAGTGCTGCAATGATACCGCGAGACCCACGCTCACCGGCTCCAGATTTATCAGCAATAAACC
AGCCAGCCGGAAGGGCCGAGCGCAGAAGTGGTCCTGCAACTTTATCCGCCTCCATCCAGTCTATTAATTG
TTGCCGGGAAGCTAGAGTAAGTAGTTCGCCAGTTAATAGTTTGCGCAACGTTGTTGCCATTGCTACAGGC
ATCGTGGTGTCACGCTCGTCGTTTGGTATGGCTTCATTCAGCTCCGGTTCCCAACGATCAAGGCGAGTTA
CATGATCCCCCATGTTGTGCAAAAAAGCGGTTAGCTCCTTCGGTCCTCCGATCGTTGTCAGAAGTAAGTT
GGCCGCAGTGTTATCACTCATGGTTATGGCAGCACTGCATAATTCTCTTACTGTCATGCCATCCGTAAGA
TGCTTTTCTGTGACTGGTGAGTACTCAACCAAGTCATTCTGAGAATAGTGTATGCGGCGACCGAGTTGCT
CTTGCCCGGCGTCAATACGGGATAATACCGCGCCACATAGCAGAACTTTAAAAGTGCTCATCATTGGAAA
ACGTTCTTCGGGGCGAAAACTCTCAAGGATCTTACCGCTGTTGAGATCCAGTTCGATGTAACCCACTCGT
GCACCCAACTGATCTTCAGCATCTTTTACTTTCACCAGCGTTTCTGGGTGAGCAAAAACAGGAAGGCAAA
ATGCCGCAAAAAAGGGAATAAGGGCGACACGGAAATGTTGAATACTCATACTCTTCCTTTTTCAATATTA
TTGAAGCATTTATCAGGGTTATTGTCTCATGAGCGGATACATATTTGAATGTATTTAGAAAAATAAACAA
ATAGGGGTTCCGCGCACATTTCCCCGAAAAGTGCCACCTGACGTCGACGGATCGGGAGATCGATCTCCCG
ATCCCCTAGGGTCGACTCTCAGTACAATCTGCTCTGATGCCGCATAGTTAAGCCAGTATCTGCTCCCTGC
TTGTGTGTTGGAGGTCGCTGAGTAGTGCGCGAGCAAAATTTAAGCTACAACAAGGCAAGGCTTGACCGAC
AATTGCATGAAGAATCTGCTTAGGGTTAGGCGTTTTGCGCTGCTTCGCGATGTACGGGCCAGATATACGC
GTTGACATTGATTATTGACTAGTTATTAATAGTAATCAATTACGGGGTCATTAGTTCATAGCCCATATAT
GGAGTTCCGCGTTACATAACTTACGGTAAATGGCCCGCCTGGCTGACCGCCCAACGACCCCCGCCCATTG
ACGTCAATAATGACGTATGTTCCCATAGTAACGCCAATAGGGACTTTCCATTGACGTCAATGGGTGGAGT
ATTTACGGTAAACTGCCCACTTGGCAGTACATCAAGTGTATCATATGCCAAGTACGCCCCCTATTGACGT
CAATGACGGTAAATGGCCCGCCTGGCATTATGCCCAGTACATGACCTTATGGGACTTTCCTACTTGGCAG
TACATCTACGTATTAGTCATCGCTATTACCATGGTGATGCGGTTTTGGCAGTACATCAATGGGCGTGGAT
AGCGGTTTGACTCACGGGGATTTCCAAGTCTCCACCCCATTGACGTCAATGGGAGTTTGTTTTGGCACCA
AAATCAACGGGACTTTCCAAAATGTCGTAACAACTCCGCCCCATTGACGCAAATGGGCGGTAGGCGTGTA
CGGTGGGAGGTCTATATAAGCAGAGCTGGTTTAGTGAACCGTCAGATCCGCTAGAGATCCGCGGCCGCTA
ATACGACTCACTATAGGGAGAGCCGCCACCATGAAACGGACAGCCGACGGAAGCGAGTTCGAGTCACCAA
AGAAGAAGCGGAAAGTCTCTGAAGTCGAGTTTAGCCACGAGTATTGGATGAGGCACGCACTGACCCTGGC
AAAGCGAGCATGGGATGAAAGAGAAGTCCCCGTGGGCGCCGTGCTGGTGCACAACAATAGAGTGATCGGA
GAGGGATGGAACAGGCCAATCGGCCGCCACGACCCTACCGCACACGCAGAGATCATGGCACTGAGGCAGG
GAGGCCTGGTCATGCAGAATTACCGCCTGATCGATGCCACCCTGTATGTGACACTGGAGCCATGCGTGAT
GTGCGCAGGAGCAATGATCCACAGCAGGATCGGAAGAGTGGTGTTCGGAGCACGGGACGCCAAGACCGGC
GCAGCAGGCTCCCTGATGGATGTGCTGCACCACCCCGGCATGAACCACCGGGTGGAGATCACAGAGGGAA
TCCTGGCAGACGAGTGCGCCGCCCTGCTGAGCGATTTCTTTAGAATGCGGAGACAGGAGATCAAGGCCCA
GAAGAAGGCACAGAGCTCCACCGACTCTGGAGGATCTAGCGGAGGATCCTCTGGAAGCGAGACACCAGGC
ACAAGCGAGTCCGCCACACCAGAGAGCTCCGGCGGCTCCTCCGGAGGATCCTCTGAGGTGGAGTTTTCCC
ACGAGTACTGGATGAGACATGCCCTGACCCTGGCCAAGAGGGCACGCGATGAGAGGGAGGTGCCTGTGGG
AGCCGTGCTGGTGCTGAACAATAGAGTGATCGGCGAGGGCTGGAACAGAGCCATCGGCCTGCACGACCCA
ACAGCCCATGCCGAAATTATGGCCCTGAGACAGGGCGGCCTGGTCATGCAGAACTACAGACTGATTGACG
CCACCCTGTACGTGACATTCGAGCCTTGCGTGATGTGCGCCGGCGCCATGATCCACTCTAGGATCGGCCG
CGTGGTGTTTGGCGTGAGGAACGCAAAAACCGGCGCCGCAGGCTCCCTGATGGACGTGCTGCACTACCCC
GGCATGAATCACCGCGTCGAAATTACCGAGGGAATCCTGGCAGATGAATGTGCCGCCCTGCTGTGCTATT
TCTTTCGGATGCCTAGACAGGTGTTCAATGCTCAGAAGAAGGCCCAGAGCTCCACCGACTCCGGAGGATC
TAGCGGAGGCTCCTCTGGCTCTGAGACACCTGGCACAAGCGAGAGCGCAACACCTGAAAGCAGCGGGGGC
AGCAGCGGGGGGTCAGACAAGAAGTACAGCATCGGCCTGGCCATCGGCACCAACTCTGTGGGCTGGGCCG
TGATCACCGACGAGTACAAGGTGCCCAGCAAGAAATTCAAGGTGCTGGGCAACACCGACCGGCACAGCAT
CAAGAAGAACCTGATCGGAGCCCTGCTGTTCGACAGCGGCGAAACAGCCGAGGCCACCCGGCTGAAGAGA
ACCGCCAGAAGAAGATACACCAGACGGAAGAACCGGATCTGCTATCTGCAAGAGATCTTCAGCAACGAGA
TGGCCAAGGTGGACGACAGCTTCTTCCACAGACTGGAAGAGTCCTTCCTGGTGGAAGAGGATAAGAAGCA
CGAGCGGCACCCCATCTTCGGCAACATCGTGGACGAGGTGGCCTACCACGAGAAGTACCCCACCATCTAC
CACCTGAGAAAGAAACTGGTGGACAGCACCGACAAGGCCGACCTGCGGCTGATCTATCTGGCCCTGGCCC
ACATGATCAAGTTCCGGGGCCACTTCCTGATCGAGGGCGACCTGAACCCCGACAACAGCGACGTGGACAA
GCTGTTCATCCAGCTGGTGCAGACCTACAACCAGCTGTTCGAGGAAAACCCCATCAACGCCAGCGGCGTG
GACGCCAAGGCCATCCTGTCTGCCAGACTGAGCAAGAGCAGACGGCTGGAAAATCTGATCGCCCAGCTGC
CCGGCGAGAAGAAGAATGGCCTGTTCGGAAACCTGATTGCCCTGAGCCTGGGCCTGACCCCCAACTTCAA
GAGCAACTTCGACCTGGCCGAGGATACCAAACTGCAGCTGAGCAAGGACACCTACGACGACGACCTGGAC
AACCTGCTGGCCCAGATCGGCGACCAGTACGCCGACCTGTTTCTGGCCGCCAAGAACCTGTCCGACGCCA
TCCTGCTGAGCGACATCCTGAGAGTGAACACCGAGATCACCAAGGCCCCCCTGAGCGCCTCTATGATCAA
GCTGTACGACGAGCACCACCAGGACCTGACCCTGCTGAAAGCTCTCGTGCGGCAGCAGCTGCCTGAGAAG
TACAAAGAGATTTTCTTCGACCAGAGCAAGAACGGCTACGCCGGCTACATTGACGGCGGAGCCAGCCAGG
AAGAGTTCTACAAGTTCATCAAGCCCATCCTGGAAAAGATGGACGGCACCGAGGAACTGCTCGTGAAGCT
GAACAGAGAGGACCTGCTGCGGAAGCAGCGGACCTTCGACAACGGCATCATCCCCCACCAGATCCACCTG
GGAGAGCTGCACGCCATTCTGCGGCGGCAGGAAGATTTTTACCCATTCCTGAAGGACAACCGGGAAAAGA
TCGAGAAGATCCTGACCTTCCGCATCCCCTACTACGTGGGCCCTCTGGCCAGGGGAAACAGCAGATTCGC
CTGGATGACCAGAAAGAGCGAGGAAACCATCACCCCCTGGAACTTCGAGAAGGTGGTGGACAAGGGCGCT
TCCGCCCAGAGCTTCATCGAGCGGATGACCAACTTCGATAAGAACCTGCCCAACGAGAAGGTGCTGCCCA
AGCACAGCCTGCTGTACGAGTACTTCACCGTGTATAACGAGCTGACCAAAGTGAAATACGTGACCGAGGG
AATGAGAAAGCCCGCCTTCCTGAGCGGCGACCAGAAAAAGGCCATCGTGGACCTGCTGTTCAAGACCAAC
CGGAAAGTGACCGTGAAGCAGCTGAAAGAGGACTACTTCAAGAAAATCGAGTGCTTCGACTCCGTGGAAA
TCTCCGGCGTGGAAGATCGGTTCAACGCCTCCCTGGGCACATACCACGATCTGCTGAAAATTATCAAGGA
CAAGGACTTCCTGGACAATGAGGAAAACGAGGACATTCTGGAAGATATCGTGCTGACCCTGACACTGTTT
GAGGACAGAGAGATGATCGAGGAACGGCTGAAAACCTATGCCCACCTGTTCGACGACAAAGTGATGAAGC
AGCTGAAGCGGCGGAGATACACCGGCTGGGGCAGGCTGAGCCGGAAGCTGATCAACGGCATCCGGGACAA
GCAGTCCGGCAAGACAATCCTGGATTTCCTGAAGTCCGACGGCTTCGCCAACAGAAACTTCATCCAGCTG
ATCCACGACGACAGCCTGACCTTTAAAGAGGACATCCAGAAAGCCCAGGTGTCCGGCCAGGGCGATAGCC
TGCACGAGCACATTGCCAATCTGGCCGGCAGCCCCGCCATTAAGAAGGGCATCCTGCAGACAGTGAAGGT
GGTGGACGAGCTCGTGAAAGTGATGGGCCGGCACAAGCCCGAGAACATCGTGATCGAAATGGCCAGAGAG
AACCAGACCACCCAGAAGGGACAGAAGAACAGCCGCGAGAGAATGAAGCGGATCGAAGAGGGCATCAAAG
AGCTGGGCAGCCAGATCCTGAAAGAACACCCCGTGGAAAACACCCAGCTGCAGAACGAGAAGCTGTACCT
GTACTACCTGCAGAATGGGCGGGATATGTACGTGGACCAGGAACTGGACATCAACCGGCTGTCCGACTAC
GATGTGGACCATATCGTGCCTCAGAGCTTTCTGAAGGACGACTCCATCGACAACAAGGTGCTGACCAGAA
GCGACAAGAACCGGGGCAAGAGCGACAACGTGCCCTCCGAAGAGGTCGTGAAGAAGATGAAGAACTACTG
GCGGCAGCTGCTGAACGCCAAGCTGATTACCCAGAGAAAGTTCGACAATCTGACCAAGGCCGAGAGAGGC
GGCCTGAGCGAACTGGATAAGGCCGGCTTCATCAAGAGACAGCTGGTGGAAACCCGGCAGATCACAAAGC
ACGTGGCACAGATCCTGGACTCCCGGATGAACACTAAGTACGACGAGAATGACAAGCTGATCCGGGAAGT
GAAAGTGATCACCCTGAAGTCCAAGCTGGTGTCCGATTTCCGGAAGGATTTCCAGTTTTACAAAGTGCGC
GAGATCAACAACTACCACCACGCCCACGACGCCTACCTGAACGCCGTCGTGGGAACCGCCCTGATCAAAA
AGTACCCTAAGCTGGAAAGCGAGTTCGTGTACGGCGACTACAAGGTGTACGACGTGCGGAAGATGATCGC
CAAGAGCGAGCAGGAAATCGGCAAGGCTACCGCCAAGTACTTCTTCTACAGCAACATCATGAACTTTTTC
AAGACCGAGATTACCCTGGCCAACGGCGAGATCCGGAAGCGGCCTCTGATCGAGACAAACGGCGAAACCG
GGGAGATCGTGTGGGATAAGGGCCGGGATTTTGCCACCGTGCGGAAAGTGCTGAGCATGCCCCAAGTGAA
TATCGTGAAAAAGACCGAGGTGCAGACAGGCGGCTTCAGCAAAGAGTCTATCCTGCCCAAGAGGAACAGC
GATAAGCTGATCGCCAGAAAGAAGGACTGGGACCCTAAGAAGTACGGCGGCTTCGACAGCCCCACCGTGG
CCTATTCTGTGCTGGTGGTGGCCAAAGTGGAAAAGGGCAAGTCCAAGAAACTGAAGAGTGTGAAAGAGCT
GCTGGGGATCACCATCATGGAAAGAAGCAGCTTCGAGAAGAATCCCATCGACTTTCTGGAAGCCAAGGGC
TACAAAGAAGTGAAAAAGGACCTGATCATCAAGCTGCCTAAGTACTCCCTGTTCGAGCTGGAAAACGGCC
GGAAGAGAATGCTGGCCTCTGCCGGCGTGCTGCAGAAGGGAAACGAACTGGCCCTGCCCTCCAAATATGT
GAACTTCCTGTACCTGGCCAGCCACTATGAGAAGCTGAAGGGCTCCCCCGAGGATAATGAGCAGAAACAG
CTGTTTGTGGAACAGCACAAGCACTACCTGGACGAGATCATCGAGCAGATCAGCGAGTTCTCCAAGAGAG
TGATCCTGGCCGACGCTAATCTGGACAAAGTGCTGTCCGCCTACAACAAGCACCGGGATAAGCCCATCAG
AGAGCAGGCCGAGAATATCATCCACCTGTTTACCCTGACCAATCTGGGAGCCCCTGCCGCCTTCAAGTAC
TTTGACACCACCATCGACCGGAAGAGGTACACCAGCACCAAAGAGGTGCTGGACGCCACCCTGATCCACC
AGAGCATCACCGGCCTGTACGAGACACGGATCGACCTGTCTCAGCTGGGAGGTGACTCTGGCGGCTCAAA
AAGAACCGCCGACGGCAGCGAATTCGAGCCCAAGAAGAAGAGGAAAGTCGGAAGCGGAGCTACTAACTTC
AGCCTGCTGAAGCAGGCTGGAGACGTGGAGGAGAACCCTGGACCTATGGTGAGCAAGGGCGAGGAGCTGT
TCACCGGGGTGGTGCCCATCCTGGTCGAGCTGGACGGCGACGTAAACGGCCACAAGTTCAGCGTGTCCGG
CGAGGGCGAGGGCGATGCCACCTACGGCAAGCTGACCCTGAAGTTCATCTGCACCACCGGCAAGCTGCCC
GTGCCCTGGCCCACCCTCGTGACCACCCTGACCTATGGAGTGCAGTGCTTCAGCCGCTACCCCGACCACA
TGAAGCAGCACGACTTCTTCAAGTCCGCCATGCCCGAAGGCTACGTCCAGGAGCGCACCATCTTCTTCAA
GGACGACGGCAACTACAAGACCCGCGCCGAGGTGAAGTTCGAGGGCGACACCCTGGTGAACCGCATCGAG
CTGAAGGGCATCGACTTCAAGGAGGACGGCAACATCCTGGGGCACAAGCTGGAGTACAACTACAACAGCC
ACAACGTCTATATCATGGCCGACAAGCAGAAGAACGGCATCAAGGTGAACTTCAAGATCCGCCACAACAT
CGAGGACGGCAGCGTGCAGCTCGCCGACCACTACCAGCAGAACACCCCCATCGGCGACGGCCCCGTGCTG
CTGCCCGACAACCACTACCTGAGCACCCAGTCCGCCCTGAGCAAAGACCCCAACGAGAAGCGCGATCACA
TGGTCCTGCTGGAGTTCGTGACCGCCGCCGGGATCACTCTCGGCATGGACGAGCTGTACAAGTCTGGTGG
TTCTCCCAAGAAGAAGAGGAAAGTCTAACCGGTCATCATCACCATCACCATTGAGTTTAAACCCGCTGAT
CAGCCTCGACTGTGCCTTCTAGTTGCCAGCCATCTGTTGTTTGCCCCTCCCCCGTGCCTTCCTTGACCCT
GGAAGGTGCCACTCCCACTGTCCTTTCCTAATAAAATGAGGAAATTGCATCGCATTGTCTGAGTAGGTGT
CATTCTATTCTGGGGGGTGGGGTGGGGCAGGACAGCAAGGGGGAGGATTGGGAAGACAATAGCAGGCATG
CTGGGGATGCGGTGGGCTCTATGGCTTCTGAGGCGGAAAGAACCAGCTGGGGCTCGATACCGTCGACCTC
TAGCTAGAGCTTGGCGTAATCATGGTCATAGCTGTTTCCTGTGTGAAATTGTTATCCGCTCACAATTCCA
CACAACATACGAGCCGGAAGCATAAAGTGTAAAGCCTAGGGTGCCTAATGAGTGAGCTAACTCACATTAA
TTGCGTTGCGCTCACTGCCCGCTTTCCAGTCGGGAAACCTGTCGTGCCAGCTGCATTAATGAATCGGCCA
ACGCGCGGGGAGAGGCGGTTTGCGTATTGGGCGCTCTTCCGCTTCCTCGCTCACTGACTCGCTGCGCTCG
GTCGTTCGGCTGCGGCGAGCGGTATCAGCTCACTCAAAGGCGGTAATACGGTTATCCACAGAATCAGGGG
ATAACGCAGGAAAGAACATGTGAGCAAAAGGCCAGCAAAAGGCCAGGAACCGTAAAAAGGCCGCGTTGCT
GGCGTTTTTCCATAGGCTCCGCCCCCCTGACGAGCATCACAAAAATCGACGCTCAAGTCAGAGGTGGCGA
AACCCGACAGGACTATAAAGATACCAGGCGTTTCCCCCTGGAAGCTCCCTCGTGCGCTCTCCTGTTCCGA
CCCTGCCGCTTACCGGATACCTGTCCGCCTTTCTCCCTTCGGGAAGCGTGGCGCTTTCTCATAGCTCACG
CTGTAGGTATCTCAGTTCGGTGTAGGTCGTTCGCTCCAAGCTGGGCTGTGTGCACGAACCCCCCGTTCAG
CCCGACCGCTGCGCCTTATCCGGTAACTATCGTCTTGAGTCCAACCCGGTAAGACACGACTTATCGCCAC
TGGCAGCAGCCACTGGTAACAGGATTAGCAGAGCGAGGTATGTAGGCGGTGCTACAGAGTTCTTGAAGTG
GTGGCCTAACTACGGCTACACTAGAAGAACAGTATTTGGTATCTGCGCTCTGCTGAAGCCAGTTACCTTC
GGAAAAAGAGTTGGTAGCTCTTGATCCGGCAAACAAACCACCGCTGGTAGCGGTGGTTTTTTTGTTTGCA
AGCAGCAGATTACGCGCAGAAAAAAAGGATCTCAAGAAGATCCTTTGATCTTTTCTACGGGGTCTGACAC
TCAGTGGAACGAAAACTCACGTTAAGGGATTTTGGTCATGAGATTATCAAAAAGGATCTTCACCTAGATC
CTTTTAAATTAAAAATGAAGTTTTAAATCAATCTAAAGTATATATGAGTAAACTTGGTCTGACAGTTACC
AATGCTTAATCAGTGAGGCACCTATCTCAGCGATCTGTCTATTTCGTTCATCCATAGTTGCCTGACTCCC
CGTCGTGTAGATAACTACGATACGGGAGGGCTTACCA
